Addgene plasmid #195302: pOPO717
Purpose: pBAD322-MycaIDCas-lacZsp5, arapBAD promoter expressing type I-D Cascade and one spacer array of McCAST (Tn7575), the single spacer is lacZ spacer 5.
Depositing lab: Joseph Peters. Depositing organization: Cornell University. Publication: Discovery and characterization of novel type I-D CRISPR-guided transposons identified among diverse Tn7-like elements in cyanobacteria. Hsieh SC, Peters JE. Nucleic Acids Res. 2023 Jan 25;51(2):765-782. doi: 10.1093/nar/gkac1216. PubMed 36537206.
Backbone
  Vector backbone: pBAD322
  Backbone size w/o insert (bp): 4955
  Total vector size (bp): 10880
  Vector type: Bacterial Expression
Growth in bacteria
  Bacterial resistance: Ampicillin, 100 μg/mL
  Growth temperature: 37°C
  Growth strain: DH5alpha
  Copy number: High Copy
Gene/Insert
  Gene/Insert name: McCAST Cascade and lacZ spacer 5 in native array
  Species: Myxacorys californica WJT36-NPBG1
  Insert size (bp): 5949
  GenBank ID: JAHHHO010000011 DQ119282.1
  Promoter: Arabinose inducible arapBAD
  Cloning method: Gibson Cloning
  Sequencing primers: 5′ TCCACATTGATTATTTGCACGGCG; 3′ CTGGCAGTTCCCTACTCTCG
Terms and licenses: Academic/Nonprofit Terms; Industry Terms: Not Available to Industry
How to cite: pOPO717 was a gift from Joseph Peters (Addgene plasmid # 195302 ; http://n2t.net/addgene:195302 ; RRID:Addgene_195302)
