[The description below was written by a language model from this plasmid's Addgene catalogue record and pLannotate feature annotations shown in this document.]
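Description:
pOPO717 is a bacterial expression plasmid built on the pBAD322 backbone that supplies the guide-RNA effector module of McCAST (Tn7575), a type I-D CRISPR-associated transposon from the cyanobacterium Myxacorys californica WJT36-NPBG1. The roughly 5.9 kb insert, assembled by Gibson cloning, carries the type I-D Cascade genes together with a CRISPR array in its native configuration reduced to a single spacer, lacZ spacer 5. The insert sits downstream of the arabinose-inducible araBAD promoter. The divergently transcribed araC regulator is also present, so expression is controlled by L-arabinose. The automated feature table leaves the region between the promoter and a residual pUC-type polylinker fragment unannotated. This gap matches the expected position and size of the Cascade–array insert, but the individual cas genes and the repeat–spacer unit are not itemised in the record. Transcription is terminated by the rrnB T1 and T2 terminators, which follow a 5S rRNA segment.

The plasmid is propagated in E. coli under ampicillin selection (β-lactamase expressed from its own promoter) and replicates from a ColE1/pMB1-family origin. The pBR322-derived bom site and rop gene are retained, along with an M13 phage origin and remnants of a tetracycline resistance gene and of mbeC. The catalogue lists the plasmid as high copy, although rop normally moderates copy number. The construct's evident role is to provide inducible Cascade and a lacZ-directed guide for characterising RNA-guided transposition by this element. The transposase proteins and the donor element are not encoded here and would have to be supplied separately.
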