Features (pLannotate 1.2.2; 14 found; start..end, strand, type, name):
    121..269     -  CDS            TcR (fragment): tetracycline efflux protein; tet; confers resistance to tetracycline
    426..1304    -  CDS            araC: L-arabinose regulatory protein; araC
   1331..1615    +  promoter       araBAD promoter: araBAD; promoter of the L-arabinose operon of E. coli; the araC regulatory gene is transcribed in the opposite direction (Guzman et al., 1995)
   7577..7621    +  misc_feature   MCS (fragment): pUC18/19 multiple cloning site
   7705..7820    +  ncRNA          5S rRNA: Accession: RF00001 - 5S ribosomal RNA
   7824..7910    +  terminator     rrnB T1 terminator: Escherichia coli rrnB; transcription terminator T1 from the E. coli rrnB gene
   8002..8029    +  terminator     rrnB T2 terminator: transcription terminator T2 from the E. coli rrnB gene
   8048..8139    +  promoter       AmpR promoter: bla
   8140..9000    +  CDS            AmpR: β-lactamase; bla; confers resistance to ampicillin, carbenicillin, and related antibiotics
   9042..9422    +  rep_origin     M13 ori (sequence partly withheld): M13 bacteriophage origin of replication; arrow indicates direction of (+) strand synthesis
   9608..10196   +  rep_origin     ori: high-copy-number ColE1/pMB1/pBR322/pUC origin of replication
  10382..10522   -  misc_feature   bom: basis of mobility region from pBR322
  10624..10815   -  CDS            rop: Rop protein, which maintains plasmids at low copy number; rop
  10856..88      +  CDS            mbeC (fragment) (across the origin): MBEC_ECOLX - Experimental evidence at protein level: Swiss-Prot protein existence level 1. Required for efficient mobilization of ColE1 plasmid and is thus essential to promote the specific transfer of the plasmid during conjugation. Probably functions by inducing DNA bending, helping the MbeA relaxase to melt the DNA around the nic site and cleave the phosphodiester bond. Binds specifically double-stranded DNA (dsDNA) containing the ColE1 oriT but does not recognize the inverted repeat (IR). From Escherichia coli.
>Addgene plasmid #195302 | pOPO717 | addgene full sequence | sequence record 383138 | Addgene NGS Result
GATGCTCACGATACGGGTTACTGATGATGAACATGCCCGGTTACTGGAACGTTGTGAGGGTAAACAACTG
GCGGTATGGATGCGGCGGGACCAGAGAAAAATCACTCAGGGTCAATGCCAGCTAGCAGCACGCCATAGTG
ACTGGCGATGCTGTCGGAATGGACGATATCCCGCAAGAGGCCCGGCAGTACCGGCATAACCAAGCCTATG
CCTACAGCATCCAGGGTGACGGTGCCGAGGATGACGATGAGCGCATTGTTAGATTTCATACACGGTGCCT
GACTGCGTTAGCAATTTAACTGTGATAAACTACCGCATTAAAGCTAGCTTATCGATGCATAATGTGCCTG
TCAAATGGACGAAGCAGGGATTCTGCAAACCCTATGCTACTCCGTCAAGCCGTCAATTGTCTGATTCGTT
ACCAATTATGACAACTTGACGGCTACATCATTCACTTTTTCTTCACAACCGGCACGGAACTCGCTCGGGC
TGGCCCCGGTGCATTTTTTAAATACCCGCGAGAAATAGAGTTGATCGTCAAAACCAACATTGCGACCGAC
GGTGGCGATAGGCATCCGGGTGGTGCTCAAAAGCAGCTTCGCCTGGCTGATACGTTGGTCCTCGCGCCAG
CTTAAGACGCTAATCCCTAACTGCTGGCGGAAAAGATGTGACAGACGCGACGGCGACAAGCAAACATGCT
GTGCGACGCTGGCGATATCAAAATTGCTGTCTGCCAGGTGATCGCTGATGTACTGACAAGCCTCGCGTAC
CCGATTATCCATCGGTGGATGGAGCGACTCGTTAATCGCTTCCATGCGCCGCAGTAACAATTGCTCAAGC
AGATTTATCGCCAGCAGCTCCGAATAGCGCCCTTCCCCTTGCCCGGCGTTAATGATTTGCCCAAACAGGT
CGCTGAAATGCGGCTGGTGCGCTTCATCCGGGCGAAAGAACCCCGTATTGGCAAATATTGACGGCCAGTT
AAGCCATTCATGCCAGTAGGCGCGCGGACGAAAGTAAACCCACTGGTGATACCATTCGCGAGCCTCCGGA
TGACGACCGTAGTGATGAATCTCTCCTGGCGGGAACAGCAAAATATCACCCGGTCGGCAAACAAATTCTC
GTCCCTGATTTTTCACCACCCCCTGACCGCGAATGGTGAGATTGAGAATATAACCTTTCATTCCCAGCGG
TCGGTCGATAAAAAAATCGAGATAACCGTTGGCCTCAATCGGCGTTAAACCCGCCACCAGATGGGCATTA
AACGAGTATCCCGGCAGCAGGGGATCATTTTGCGCTTCAGCCATACTTTTCATACTCCCGCCATTCAGAG
AAGAAACCAATTGTCCATATTGCATCAGACATTGCCGTCACTGCGTCTTTTACTGGCTCTTCTCGCTAAC
CAAACCGGTAACCCCGCTTATTAAAAGCATTCTGTAACAAAGCGGGACCAAAGCCATGACAAAAACGCGT
AACAAAAGTGTCTATAATCACGGCAGAAAAGTCCACATTGATTATTTGCACGGCGTCACACTTTGCTATG
CCATAGCATTTTTATCCATAAGATTAGCGGATCCTACCTGACGCTTTTTATCGCAACTCTCTACTGTTTC
TCCATACCCGTTTTTTTGGGCTAGCAGGAGGAATTCACCATGAAGCCCTTACTCCAGACTCTTCTACTTC
AAACTCTACCGTCTGACATTGATCCAGTATTGCTGGCTTATGTTGAGACTGTATTACCTGCTGTAGAACA
GGAGTTCGGTCTGATTCCAGTTTCTAACGATGTTAGTCAAACTGAGCAAAGCTTGCTGGTTCACATTCTC
AATAGTTTGCTGACTGCCTGGAACTTGTTCCCGTTCCTATCCTCAAAATTGGCGCTATCAGACAACGAGA
AACGATTGCTTTGCTTGAGTCTTATCTTTCAAAATGACAACAGTAAGTGCCAGAGCCGAGAGAATAATTC
GCCTCCTACGCTTGGTGTTAATGAAACCCTAAAACAGTACCGAGCATTTGGAGACAAACTAAATCTGGCG
GCGTTCTGGACTGAGTGGCGTGAGTATTTGACAGATATAGTTTATTTAACCCAAAGCACCCAACCGCATG
CTTTGTCAATCAAGAAGACTGCTCTCAAAATTCCTGCTAATCGCCTAGAGTTGCCTCTACGTCCATTGCT
TCTGTTTGGGGCGATCGCTGCCCAGCTTACTGATCCCGCTGATATTGTCATCAAACCGGAAGGCAATGTC
TTAAAAGAATGCTTGAAACGTCTGGGTGTTCAGCATCAACTCACTTATCATCGAGTACGCGCCTGCACAG
GACTCTTAACTGAGGGCATCCACAATGCCATTATGCGTTTTGTACAACCTCTCGACTGGCAATCCATTCT
GTTCTTTGCCCAAGGGATCGTTTATTTGGTTCCCTCTGACAGCAAACTGCTTGATTGCTCAAAACTACAA
ACCTTTATCTGGGAGCAGATTAGTGAGCAGTTAGCAATCAGTATGCTTCGAGGAAAAGTTGGTTTCAAGC
GAGATGGCAAAGGGATGAAAGCTGCGCCTCAAACGCTGGAGCTATTCTCACCAGCTCAATTCATTCGGAA
TCTACCCACTGTCATTAATGCCTGTGTCAAGAATGAGACGGAACCTGCAACACCTAAACGACTGGCAAAT
CTTGACCTTGATCCAACAGATCGAGAATTTTTAGCTTGTGGGGCGGATCTAAGAAGCGATCGCATTGCAG
AATTTATCCTTTTCTTGCAGAAGAAGTTTTTTGGGACTAATCCTGAATTTATCGATCGAGTTCTCGACCA
ACTGGGCATTCAATCTGCCATCACTCCAGAACAGACTCAAATCTTCTCAAGCGGGGTAAATAGGGGATGG
TATCACGCAGCCGCTTATTACGTCGCCAGTAACCCTCACTTAGACTCAGATGATGTAACGATCAAGCTTC
AGGAGATCGCCAATCAACTAGTGGACTGGGCTGAAGAGAAAGAACTTTTTCCACCTCAAATCAGTCCGAC
TCGTGAGGTTTTCAATCAATACTTAGCTCAGTACTTGGAATTCCCAAGGTGGAATAATTCAGCGCCATCC
TTTCAACATGAATTGGCAACGTATGTAGCGGCAAAAACAAAAGCCGCTAAACAACCAATTTGCTCCCTCA
GTTCCAGTGAATTTGACTCAGAAGACCAGCTAGATTCTGTTGTGCTATTCAAGCCTCAGCAGTATAGCAA
CAAGAATCCCCTCGGAGGGTGGCAACTGAAGCGAGGAATTTCTAAACTCTGGTCATTAGAGATGCTTCTG
CGGCAGTCTTTCTGGTCAGTTTCCGCAGGCAAGCTGGAAGAGCGACAACCTGTCTTTCTGTACTTTTTTC
CCAGTTTGGTTCATTCCCCTCAGGTCGCAAAAGCGATTCGTATCCTAGTCAATCAACTTAAACGAGTCAA
TTTGTGGAAAGTTTGTCGATTCTGGCAGGTACACGGGATGAATGCTAATACCCTGCGCTTCTACTCTTGG
CTGAAGTCTGATCCCAGACCAGACGATAATGGTAAACGTGATCTCCCTTTCCTAGCAATCACTTACACCA
CCACAGCTGGTAAAACGACGACACAGGCTTGGATTGAACCTGCTTTTTTGGTATTGGCGCTCTCACTTGT
GCTGGGCATTAAAGTAGTCGCTACGGCAAGTCCAGTACCACTTTATAACAGGAGTAGCGAGTTCCCCGAA
ACAGTGAAGATAGACGGACCTGCGAGCTTCTGGAGCCTGTTGGGTTTGCCAACCAGCATTCGGCTGGAAG
AGAAGATCCAGGGACGGGTCAAACACCTGAATGATTGGCTCGATCGCCTACTAATTGCTTACAGTATTCA
CCTTGACTGTCAAGCGAATCCCCCTGACTCTCGTTGGCAATTGTTTCCCGGTACAGTGCAGGCTATAACA
ACTGATGTCTCAGCGATTTTTAGCCTTGCTCATTCGCATTTTCAAAGTCTTTCGGATGACAGAGTTCAAC
GATACTGGCACTTTGCTCAAGTATGGGCAGCAGGAGATTCAAACATGGAACAGCAATTGGAGCTAACTCA
GCGACTGGTCCAGGAATATCGCGCGTTCTACCAAGTTCATGTAGCGAAAGCAACCCACGCGATCGTGCTC
CCGCTGCTAAAGGTTTTAGAGGAGATTCTTTCAACTCCTAGTGATCTGCCAATTGAAACTCTGATATTAC
AGACATCGGGACGGTTACATGACGCTTTGAAGCGACAGGAACCCTACAAACGCCCCCTGATTATGGATCA
GTCTTTATCAATTGAGATTCGTGTCAATAACGAGATTCAGGCAATTCAACGATTTGTCACCACTTGCATC
AATGATTTATTTTTAGCTCAGTACAAAGGCGATCGCGCCCTACTGCAAGAACACCGTAACCGAATTAAAT
CGGGTGCAGAGTTTGCGTATCGTTTACTAGCTATGCAGGAGCCAAAACCAAAAACGAAAAAGCAAGAAAT
TGAAGGAGCACAGATATGAGTGTGTTAGAAGAATTGAAACCTCAATTCCATTCGGCTTTTCCCCGTCTGG
CATCCGGGAAGTATGTTCATGTCTTCCTGGTACGTCACAGTCAATCCTTTCCCGTGTTTCAAACAGATGG
TGTCCTCAATACGGCTCGAACTCAAGCTGGCTTGGATTCCAAAGATGATAAATCTAGGCAATCGATCAAC
CGATTGGTCATGTTCAAGCGCAAGCAAGTAACACCCGAACGACTGGTTGGACGACAACTGCTACGATCGC
TAGGACTAACCAGTGCTGTAGAAGGCGAAGTCAACTTTTGCGAATACAACAGTCAGAAATCGTGCAAGAA
ATGCCCAGACTGTATTATCTACGGATTCGGGGTTGGAGACAAAGGTGCAGAACGCTCGAAAGTCTACTCA
GACTCAGCGTTCTCGCTCAGTCCTTATGAAACTTCCCACCGCAGTTTCACCTTCAATGCGCCGTCAGAAA
ATGGCACGATGAGTGAAAAGGGAGAACTGCGAAGTTCGATCAACGATCTAGACCATGTCCTGCCGGAAGT
GATGTTTCCTAGTGTTGAAACGCTGCGTGATCCCACATTTGAGGGGTTTATTTATGTGCTGGGCAACCTG
ATTCGCACGCGCCGCTATGGAGGTCAAGAATCCCGAACCGGGACGATGATGAATCACATTGTTGGTATTG
CCTTTTGCGATGGTGAAGTTTTCAGCAACTTGTATTTCACACAAGCGCTATATGATGCCTTGAATGCAAA
GGGGGATATTTGCGTGACGATCGAGGACTTTCGACATGAGGCAGCAAGGGTGGCAAAAAACTGTCTGAAA
CAGGAGCCAGTTCGCAGCATCACAATTTTTGGGGCTGAACTCGATGCCTTGCTCGAAGAAGTGACGGGCA
TCTATCAGGATGAAGTTAAACAGCGCCTTATTATGACCACGCTTTACCAACAGACCCAGATCTACAGTGA
AAGCTACGGAGCAATTTTTCCTGAGAAGAAGAAAGAGGAAAAGAAAAAAGCACAGCAAGGCTCTTCGATC
TGAGGGATGGTGGAATAATGGTTTTCTATTTTTGCCATTTAACCTTGCATGACAATGTTTTCTTTGCCTC
ACGGGAGATGGGAACTCTCTATGAGACAGAAAAATACCTGCACAATTGGGCACTTAGCTATGCGCTATTT
GAAAGCGCCTACATTCCTAGACCTTATCGATTGGAAGGGGCAGTCGCCCAGCGTCCTACGTATCTAGAGA
TTGATAGTGAGCAAAACCTGTTACATCTGAATCAGCAAGGAATTTATGTTTTTCCCGCCCTGCCGCTTCA
GTGGACATATCAGGTCAATACATTCAATGTGTCTCAAGCCTTCTACCATCAAAAATCAAGACGGTTGGGC
TCGGGAGGACATATTCTCAATTACCCAATCAGCTATGGACGGGCAAAGGAACTCGCAGTTGGCAGCAAGT
ACAGAACCTTCATCATTGCTCCTGCCAAAACGAGAATCCCCCGCTGGATAAGACTAGGCAAATGGTCAGC
GAAAATTCGAGTCGAGATCATCCCCATTCCTAAAAGTGGAATTCAAAGGGCAGCAGGCGAGTATGTTTCT
GAGCATCCCCTCAATCCTGTAGATCTCTCTAAAACGACCCGATTATTGCTGTATAACCGGATTGTCATGC
CACCTTCTAGTCTGGTGAGCCAGGCAAAATTGTTGGGTGACTATTGGGAGATCTCAAAACCAGCTCAGTG
GGCTAAATTGTCTGAGTGGTCAAGCTTAGAGAATTTGCCTGAAACGATTTGTTTGCCAAGAGGAGTTGCT
TATGGAGCTAACACTCTCGTTACCACACCTTGAAGCGACAGCATTGCAGACATTGGTGATTAAACTCGGG
GCTGCGGGCAATGGAGATTTTTCCTTATCCTGTAGCCGAGCACTTCATGCTCAAGTTCTGAAATGGTTTC
AGTTAGGACAACCACAAATTTCTCAAGCAATTCATGATAGTCAGGAGTCTCCCATCAGCCTCTCAGGACT
AATGGGCAAGCGCTTTGGAAGAGTTGTGCAGGAGGGAGATGAATTCTACTTTCGGGTTGGGTTACTGAAT
GGAAATCTGCTTGAACCGTTGTTGAAAGGGCTAGAGCAGTGGGAAAGTCAAGTAGTGCTCCTTTCTAAAT
TTCCTTTTGTTATCAAAGATATCAATATGTTGCCAGGTAGCCACTTTCTGGTCGGCTCTTCAGACTACAC
TCTGCTTGCCCAAATGCCTTCAGACGCAAAAGCGCTAACACTAAGGTTCCTCTCTCCGACTAGCTTTAAG
CTCGCTCAAAATCGGTACATTCAACCAGTTCCATTGCCCGATTCAGTTTTTGGAAGTTTACAGCGTCGCT
GGAATACCTTTGCTCCCAAAGAGTTACGGTTTCCCAAAACTCAATGGGCGGGATTGATTTGTGACTTTGA
AATTAAATCCCAGCGGCTAAATCTGGACAGGACAGTTGAGCTGGGTTCCGTTGGATGGGTTAGATACCAG
TTTCCCGATTTGCAACAAGCTAGAATTGCAAACGTTTTGGCTCACTTTGCCTTCTTCTCAGGAGTAGGAC
GCAAAACGGCAATGGGCATGGGATTGACTCTACTTAAAGGAACAACTCCAAGTTGAGTGTGACCAAAACT
AGGGCATAGACTTGTGGCAGACTGCAGCAAGTTCCAAATCTTCAGAAGGTTTGCTAAAACTATTAAAATG
CTTAAGACTCAAGGCTCTACTCATTTCTCATGATATAAATAAGTTCAATAATTCCTGGCTTTAAGGGCTG
AATCTTAACTTTCCTAGAATCAGCTTTGCCAAAGACATGGTTAAGATTTTGTCACGGTTGGCTCTGAGTA
TGCTAAAGGCTCACGAAACATCCCCCGGTTTGCGGGACTGAAAGGCACTACGCGTACTGTGAGCCAGAGT
TGCCCGGCGAACTCGTGAAGCATCTCCCGATTTGCGGGATTGTAAAATTATACGACTTCACCCATAGGTT
GAACTTTAAGTCGTGATCAGAACACAACACGCGAGAAGAACCAGAATGGCAAGTATTACTGCGATCGCTT
AGTGGAGTGGATTCTAGGTACCCGGGGATCCTCTAGAGTCGACCTGCAGGCATGCAAGCTTGGCTGTTTT
GGCGGATGAGAGAAGATTTTCAGCCTGATACAGATTAAATCAGAACGCAGAAGCGGTCTGATAAAACAGA
ATTTGCCTGGCGGCAGTAGCGCGGTGGTCCCACCTGACCCCATGCCGAACTCAGAAGTGAAACGCCGTAG
CGCCGATGGTAGTGTGGGGTCTCCCCATGCGAGAGTAGGGAACTGCCAGGCATCAAATAAAACGAAAGGC
TCAGTCGAAAGACTGGGCCTTTCGTTTTATCTGTTGTTTGTCGGTGAACGCTCTCCTGAGTAGGACAAAT
CCGCCGGGAGCGGATTTGAACGTTGCGAAGCAACGGCCCGGAGGGTGGCGGGCAGGACGCCCGCCATAAA
CTGCCAGGCATCAAATTAAGCAGAAGGCCATCCTGACGGATGGCCTTTTTGCGTTTCTACAAACTCTTTT
GTTTATTTTTCTAAATACATTCAAATATGTATCCGCTCATGAGACAATAACCCTGATAAATGCTTCAATA
ATATTGAAAAAGGAAGAGTATGAGTATTCAACATTTCCGTGTCGCCCTTATTCCCTTTTTTGCGGCATTT
TGCCTTCCTGTTTTTGCTCACCCAGAAACGCTGGTGAAAGTAAAAGATGCTGAAGATCAGTTGGGTGCAC
GAGTGGGTTACATCGAACTGGATCTCAACAGCGGTAAGATCCTTGAGAGTTTTCGCCCCGAAGAACGTTT
TCCAATGATGAGCACTTTTAAAGTTCTGCTATGTGGCGCGGTATTATCCCGTGTTGACGCCGGGCAAGAG
CAACTCGGTCGCCGCATACACTATTCTCAGAATGACTTGGTTGAGTACTCACCAGTCACAGAAAAGCATC
TTACGGATGGCATGACAGTAAGAGAATTATGCAGTGCTGCCATAACCATGAGTGATAACACTGCGGCCAA
CTTACTTCTGACAACGATCGGAGGACCGAAGGAGCTAACCGCTTTTTTGCACAACATGGGGGATCATGTA
ACTCGCCTTGATCGTTGGGAACCGGAGCTGAATGAAGCCATACCAAACGACGAGCGTGACACCACGATGC
CTGTAGCAATGGCAACAACGTTGCGCAAACTATTAACTGGCGAACTACTTACTCTAGCTTCCCGGCAACA
ATTAATAGACTGGATGGAGGCGGATAAAGTTGCAGGACCACTTCTGCGCTCGGCCCTTCCGGCTGGCTGG
TTTATTGCTGATAAATCTGGAGCCGGTGAGCGTGGGTCTCGCGGTATCATTGCAGCACTGGGGCCAGATG
GTAAGCCCTCCCGTATCGTAGTTATCTACACGACGGGGAGTCAGGCAACTATGGATGAACGAAATAGACA
GATCGCTGAGATAGGTGCCTCACTGATTAAGCATTGGTAACTGTCAGACCAAGTTTACTCATATATACTT
TAGATTGATT
[125 nt withheld, positions 9041-9165]
C
[141 nt withheld, positions 9167-9307]
CCTTTGACGTTGGAGTCCACGTTCTTT
[37 nt withheld, positions 9335-9371]
ACCCTATCTCGGGCTATTCTTTTGATTTATAAGGGATTTTGCCGATTTCGGCCTATTGGTTAAAAAATGA
GCTGATTTAACAAAAATTTAACGCGAATTTTAACAAAATATTAACGTTTACAATTTAAAAGGATCTAGGT
GAAGATCCTTTTTGATAATCTCATGACCAAAATCCCTTAACGTGAGTTTTCGTTCCACTGAGCGTCAGAC
CCCGTAGAAAAGATCAAAGGATCTTCTTGAGATCCTTTTTTTCTGCGCGTAATCTGCTGCTTGCAAACAA
AAAAACCACCGCTACCAGCGGTGGTTTGTTTGCCGGATCAAGAGCTACCAACTCTTTTTCCGAAGGTAAC
TGGCTTCAGCAGAGCGCAGATACCAAATACTGTCCTTCTAGTGTAGCCGTAGTTAGGCCACCACTTCAAG
AACTCTGTAGCACCGCCTACATACCTCGCTCTGCTAATCCTGTTACCAGTGGCTGCTGCCAGTGGCGATA
AGTCGTGTCTTACCGGGTTGGACTCAAGACGATAGTTACCGGATAAGGCGCAGCGGTCGGGCTGAACGGG
GGGTTCGTGCACACAGCCCAGCTTGGAGCGAACGACCTACACCGAACTGAGATACCTACAGCGTGAGCTA
TGAGAAAGCGCCACGCTTCCCGAAGGGAGAAAGGCGGACAGGTATCCGGTAAGCGGCAGGGTCGGAACAG
GAGAGCGCACGAGGGAGCTTCCAGGGGGAAACGCCTGGTATCTTTATAGTCCTGTCGGGTTTCGCCACCT
CTGACTTGAGCGTCGATTTTTGTGATGCTCGTCAGGGGGGCGGAGCCTATGGAAAAACGCCAGCAACGCG
GCCTTTTTACGGTTCCTGGCCTTTTGCTGGCCTTTTGCTCACATGTTCTTTCCTGCGTTATCCCCTGATT
CTGTGGATAACCGTATTACCGCCTTTGAGTGAGCTGATACCGCTCGCCGCAGCCGAACGACCGAGCGCAG
CGAGTCAGTGAGCGAGGAAGCGGAAGAGCGCCTGATGCGGTATTTTCTCCTTACGCATCTGTGCGGTATT
TCACACCGCATATGGTGCACTCTCAGTACAATCTGCTCTGATGCCGCATAGTTAAGCCAGTATACACTCC
GCTATCGCTACGTGACTGGGTCATGGCTGCGCCCCGACACCCGCCAACACCCGCTGACGCGCCCTGACGG
GCTTGTCTGCTCCCGGCATCCGCTTACAGACAAGCTGTGACCGTCTCCGGGAGCTGCATGTGTCAGAGGT
TTTCACCGTCATCACCGAAACGCGCGAGGCAGCTGCGGTAAAGCTCATCAGCGTGGTCGTGAAGCGATTC
ACAGATGTCTGCCTGTTCATCCGCGTCCAGCTCGTTGAGTTTCTCCAGAAGCGTTAATGTCTGGCTTCTG
ATAAAGCGGGCCATGTTAAGGGCGGTTTTTTCCTGTTTGGTCACTGATGCCTCCGTGTAAGGGGGATTTC
TGTTCATGGGGGTAATGATACCGATGAAACGAGAGAG
